>Addgene plasmid #144313 | TFORF1844 | addgene full sequence | sequence record 404163 | Addgene NGS Result
TTAATGTAGTCTTATGCAATACTCTTGTAGTCTTGCAACATGGTAACGATGAGTTAGCAACATGCCTTAC
AAGGAGAGAAAAAGCACCGTGCATGCCGATTGGTGGAAGTAAGGTGGTACGATCGTGCCTTATTAGGAAG
GCAACAGACGGGTCTGACATGGATTGGACGAACCACTGAATTGCCGCATTGCAGAGATATTGTATTTAAG
TGCCTAGCTCGATACATAAACGGGTCTCTCTGGTTAGACCAGATCTGAGCCTGGGAGCTCTCTGGCTAAC
TAGGGAACCCACTGCTTAAGCCTCAATAAAGCTTGCCTTGAGTGCTTCAAGTAGTGTGTGCCCGTCTGTT
GTGTGACTCTGGTAACTAGAGATCCCTCAGACCCTTTTAGTCAGTGTGGAAAATCTCTAGCAGTGGCGCC
CGAACAGGGACTTGAAAGCGAAAGGGAAACCAGAGGAGCTCTCTCGACGCAGGACTCGGCTTGCTGAAGC
GCGCACGGCAAGAGGCGAGGGGCGGCGACTGGTGAGTACGCCAAAAATTTTGACTAGCGGAGGCTAGAAG
GAGAGAGATGGGTGCGAGAGCGTCAGTATTAAGCGGGGGAGAATTAGATCGCGATGGGAAAAAATTCGGT
TAAGGCCAGGGGGAAAGAAAAAATATAAATTAAAACATATAGTATGGGCAAGCAGGGAGCTAGAACGATT
CGCAGTTAATCCTGGCCTGTTAGAAACATCAGAAGGCTGTAGACAAATACTGGGACAGCTACAACCATCC
CTTCAGACAGGATCAGAAGAACTTAGATCATTATATAATACAGTAGCAACCCTCTATTGTGTGCATCAAA
GGATAGAGATAAAAGACACCAAGGAAGCTTTAGACAAGATAGAGGAAGAGCAAAACAAAAGTAAGACCAC
CGCACAGCAAGCGGCCGCTGATCTTCAGACCTGGAGGAGGAGATATGAGGGACAATTGGAGAAGTGAATT
ATATAAATATAAAGTAGTAAAAATTGAACCATTAGGAGTAGCACCCACCAAGGCAAAGAGAAGAGTGGTG
CAGAGAGAAAAAAGAGCAGTGGGAATAGGAGCTTTGTTCCTTGGGTTCTTGGGAGCAGCAGGAAGCACTA
TGGGCGCAGCGTCAATGACGCTGACGGTACAGGCCAGACAATTATTGTCTGGTATAGTGCAGCAGCAGAA
CAATTTGCTGAGGGCTATTGAGGCGCAACAGCATCTGTTGCAACTCACAGTCTGGGGCATCAAGCAGCTC
CAGGCAAGAATCCTGGCTGTGGAAAGATACCTAAAGGATCAACAGCTCCTGGGGATTTGGGGTTGCTCTG
GAAAACTCATTTGCACCACTGCTGTGCCTTGGAATGCTAGTTGGAGTAATAAATCTCTGGAACAGATTTG
GAATCACACGACCTGGATGGAGTGGGACAGAGAAATTAACAATTACACAAGCTTAATACACTCCTTAATT
GAAGAATCGCAAAACCAGCAAGAAAAGAATGAACAAGAATTATTGGAATTAGATAAATGGGCAAGTTTGT
GGAATTGGTTTAACATAACAAATTGGCTGTGGTATATAAAATTATTCATAATGATAGTAGGAGGCTTGGT
AGGTTTAAGAATAGTTTTTGCTGTACTTTCTATAGTGAATAGAGTTAGGCAGGGATATTCACCATTATCG
TTTCAGACCCACCTCCCAACCCCGAGGGGACCCATGCATTGCATCTCAATTAGTCAGCAACCAGGTGTGG
AAAGTCCCCAGGCTCCCCAGCAGGCAGAAGTATGCAAAGCATGCGTCTCAATTAGTCAGCAACCATAGTC
CCGCCCCTAACTCCGCCCATCCCGCCCCTAACTCCGCCCAGTTCCGCCCATTCTCCGCCCCATGGCTGAC
TAATTTTTTTTATTTATGCAGAGGCCGAGGCCGCCTCGGCCTCTGAGCTATTCCAGAAGTAGTGAGGAGG
CTTTTTTGGAGGCCTAGGCTTTTGCAAAAAGCTTTCTAGAGGTACCACCGGAGCTTACCATGACCGAGTA
CAAGCCCACGGTGCGCCTCGCCACCCGCGACGACGTCCCCAGGGCCGTACGCACCCTCGCCGCCGCGTTC
GCCGACTACCCCGCCACGCGCCACACCGTCGATCCGGACCGCCACATCGAGCGGGTCACCGAGCTGCAAG
AACTCTTCCTCACGCGCGTCGGGCTCGACATCGGCAAGGTGTGGGTCGCGGACGACGGCGCCGCCGTGGC
GGTCTGGACCACGCCGGAGAGCGTCGAAGCGGGGGCGGTGTTCGCCGAGATCGGCCCGCGCATGGCCGAG
TTGAGCGGTTCCCGGCTGGCCGCGCAGCAACAGATGGAAGGCCTCCTGGCGCCGCACCGGCCCAAGGAGC
CCGCGTGGTTCCTGGCCACCGTCGGCGTCTCGCCCGACCACCAGGGCAAGGGTCTGGGCAGCGCCGTCGT
GCTCCCCGGAGTGGAGGCGGCCGAGCGCGCCGGGGTGCCCGCCTTCCTGGAGACCTCCGCGCCCCGCAAC
CTCCCCTTCTACGAGCGGCTCGGCTTCACCGTCACCGCCGACGTCGAGGTGCCCGAAGGACCGCGCACCT
GGTGCATGACCCGCAAGCCCGGTGCCAGTTAACGAATTCTAGATCTTGAGACAAATGGCAGTATTCATCC
ACAATTTTAAAAGAAAAGGGGGGATTGGGGGGTACAGTGCAGGGGAAAGAATAGTAGACATAATAGCAAC
AGACATACAAACTAAAGAATTACAAAAACAAATTACAAAAATTCAAAATTTTCGGGTTTATTACAGGGAC
AGCAGAGATCCACTTTGGCGCCGGCTCGAGGCCTGCAGGTGCAAAGATGGATAAAGTTTTAAACAGAGAG
GAATCTTTGCAGCTAATGGACCTTCTAGGTCTTGAAAGGAGTGGGAATTGGCTCCGGTGCCCGTCAGTGG
GCAGAGCGCACATCGCCCACAGTCCCCGAGAAGTTGGGGGGAGGGGTCGGCAATTGAACCGGTGCCTAGA
GAAGGTGGCGCGGGGTAAACTGGGAAAGTGATGTCGTGTACTGGCTCCGCCTTTTTCCCGAGGGTGGGGG
AGAACCGTATATAAGTGCAGTAGTCGCCGTGAACGTTCTTTTTCGCAACGGGTTTGCCGCCAGAACACAG
GTAAGTGCCGTGTGTGGTTCCCGCGGGCCTGGCCTCTTTACGGGTTATGGCCCTTGCGTGCCTTGAATTA
CTTCCACCTGGCTGCAGTACGTGATTCTTGATCCCGAGCTTCGGGTTGGAAGTGGGTGGGAGAGTTCGAG
GCCTTGCGCTTAAGGAGCCCCTTCGCCTCGTGCTTGAGTTGAGGCCTGGCCTGGGCGCTGGGGCCGCCGC
GTGCGAATCTGGTGGCACCTTCGCGCCTGTCTCGCTGCTTTCGATAAGTCTCTAGCCATTTAAAATTTTT
GATGACCTGCTGCGACGCTTTTTTTCTGGCAAGATAGTCTTGTAAATGCGGGCCAAGATCTGCACACTGG
TATTTCGGTTTTTGGGGCCGCGGGCGGCGACGGGGCCCGTGCGTCCCAGCGCACATGTTCGGCGAGGCGG
GGCCTGCGAGCGCGGCCACCGAGAATCGGACGGGGGTAGTCTCAAGCTGGCCGGCCTGCTCTGGTGCCTG
GCCTCGCGCCGCCGTGTATCGCCCCGCCCTGGGCGGCAAGGCTGGCCCGGTCGGCACCAGTTGCGTGAGC
GGAAAGATGGCCGCTTCCCGGCCCTGCTGCAGGGAGCTCAAAATGGAGGACGCGGCGCTCGGGAGAGCGG
GCGGGTGAGTCACCCACACAAAGGAAAAGGGCCTTTCCGTCCTCAGCCGTCGCTTCATGTGACTCCACGG
AGTACCGGGCGCCGTCCAGGCACCTCGATTAGTTCTCGAGCTTTTGGAGTACGTCGTCTTTAGGTTGGGG
GGAGGGGTTTTATGCGATGGAGTTTCCCCACACTGAGTGGGTGGAGACTGAAGTTAGGCCAGCTTGGCAC
TTGATGTAATTCTCCTTGGAATTTGCCCTTTTTGAGTTTGGATCTTGGTTCATTCTCAAGCCTCAGACAG
TGGTTCAAAGTTTTTTTCTTCCATTTCAGGTGTCGTGAGGCTAGCACCGCCACCATGCCGCCCAAAACCC
CCCGAAAAACGGCCGCCACCGCCGCCGCTGCCGCCGCGGAACCCCCGGCACCGCCGCCGCCGCCCCCTCC
TGAGGAGGACCCAGAGCAGGACAGCGGCCCGGAGGACCTGCCTCTCGTCAGGCTTGAGTTTGAAGAAACA
GAAGAACCTGATTTTACTGCATTATGTCAGAAATTAAAGATACCAGATCATGTCAGAGAGAGAGCTTGGT
TAACTTGGGAGAAAGTTTCATCTGTGGATGGAGTATTGGGAGGTTATATTCAAAAGAAAAAGGAACTGTG
GGGAATCTGTATCTTTATTGCAGCAGTTGACCTAGATGAGATGTCGTTCACTTTTACTGAGCTACAGAAA
AACATAGAAATCAGTGTCCATAAATTCTTTAACTTACTAAAAGAAATTGATACCAGTACCAAAGTTGATA
ATGCTATGTCAAGACTGTTGAAGAAGTATGATGTATTGTTTGCACTCTTCAGCAAATTGGAAAGGACATG
TGAACTTATATATTTGACACAACCCAGCAGTTCGATATCTACTGAAATAAATTCTGCATTGGTGCTAAAA
GTTTCTTGGATCACATTTTTATTAGCTAAAGGGGAAGTATTACAAATGGAAGATGATCTGGTGATTTCAT
TTCAGTTAATGCTATGTGTCCTTGACTATTTTATTAAACTCTCACCTCCCATGTTGCTCAAAGAACCATA
TAAAACAGCTGTTATACCCATTAATGGTTCACCTCGAACACCCAGGCGAGGTCAGAACAGGAGTGCACGG
ATAGCAAAACAACTAGAAAATGATACAAGAATTATTGAAGTTCTCTGTAAAGAACATGAATGTAATATAG
ATGAGGTGAAAAATGTTTATTTCAAAAATTTTATACCTTTTATGAATTCTCTTGGACTTGTAACATCTAA
TGGACTTCCAGAGGTTGAAAATCTTTCTAAACGATACGAAGAAATTTATCTTAAAAATAAAGATCTAGAT
GCAAGATTATTTTTGGATCATGATAAAACTCTTCAGACTGATTCTATAGACAGTTTTGAAACACAGAGAA
CACCACGAAAAAGTAACCTTGATGAAGAGGTGAATGTAATTCCTCCACACACTCCAGTTAGGACTGTTAT
GAACACTATCCAACAATTAATGATGATTTTAAATTCAGCAAGTGATCAACCTTCAGAAAATCTGATTTCC
TATTTTAACAACTGCACAGTGAATCCAAAAGAAAGTATACTGAAAAGAGTGAAGGATATAGGATACATCT
TTAAAGAGAAATTTGCTAAAGCTGTGGGACAGGGTTGTGTCGAAATTGGATCACAGCGATACAAACTTGG
AGTTCGCTTGTATTACCGAGTAATGGAATCCATGCTTAAATCAGAAGAAGAACGATTATCCATTCAAAAT
TTTAGCAAACTTCTGAATGACAACATTTTTCATATGTCTTTATTGGCGTGCGCTCTTGAGGTTGTAATGG
CCACATATAGCAGAAGTACATCTCAGAATCTTGATTCTGGAACAGATTTGTCTTTCCCATGGATTCTGAA
TGTGCTTAATTTAAAAGCCTTTGATTTTTACAAAGTGATCGAAAGTTTTATCAAAGCAGAAGGCAACTTG
ACAAGAGAAATGATAAAACATTTAGAACGATGTGAACATCGAATCATGGAATCCCTTGCATGGCTCTCAG
ATTCACCTTTATTTGATCTTATTAAACAATCAAAGGACCGAGAAGGACCAACTGATCACCTTGAATCTGC
TTGTCCTCTTAATCTTCCTCTCCAGAATAATCACACTGCAGCAGATATGTATCTTTCTCCTGTAAGATCT
CCAAAGAAAAAAGGTTCAACTACGCGTGTAAATTCTACTGCAAATGCAGAGACACAAGCAACCTCAGCCT
TCCAGACCCAGAAGCCATTGAAATCTACCTCTCTTTCACTGTTTTATAAAAAAGTGTATCGGCTAGCCTA
TCTCCGGCTAAATACACTTTGTGAACGCCTTCTGTCTGAGCACCCAGAATTAGAACATATCATCTGGACC
CTTTTCCAGCACACCCTGCAGAATGAGTATGAACTCATGAGAGACAGGCATTTGGACCAAATTATGATGT
GTTCCATGTATGGCATATGCAAAGTGAAGAATATAGACCTTAAATTCAAAATCATTGTAACAGCATACAA
GGATCTTCCTCATGCTGTTCAGGAGACATTCAAACGTGTTTTGATCAAAGAAGAGGAGTATGATTCTATT
ATAGTATTCTATAACTCGGTCTTCATGCAGAGACTGAAAACAAATATTTTGCAGTATGCTTCCACCAGGC
CCCCTACCTTGTCACCAATACCTCACATTCCTCGAAGCCCTTACAAGTTTCCTAGTTCACCCTTACGGAT
TCCTGGAGGGAACATCTATATTTCACCCCTGAAGAGTCCATATAAAATTTCAGAAGGTCTGCCAACACCA
ACAAAAATGACTCCAAGATCAAGAATCTTAGTATCAATTGGTGAATCATTCGGGACTTCTGAGAAGTTCC
AGAAAATAAATCAGATGGTATGTAACAGCGACCGTGTGCTCAAAAGAAGTGCTGAAGGAAGCAACCCTCC
TAAACCACTGAAAAAACTACGCTTTGATATTGAAGGATCAGATGAAGCAGATGGAAGTAAACATCTCCCA
GGAGAGTCCAAATTTCAGCAGAAACTGGCAGAAATGACTTCTACTCGAACACGAATGCAAAAGCAGAAAA
TGAATGATAGCATGGATACCTCAAACAAGGAAGAGAAATAGTAATGAACTAGTCCGTAACTTGAAAGTAT
TTCGATTTCTTGGCTTTATATATCTTGTGGAAAGGACGATGGCCGGGAGGCCGCTAGGCGCTTACGCGTT
AAGTCGACAATCAACCTCTGGATTACAAAATTTGTGAAAGATTGACTGGTATTCTTAACTATGTTGCTCC
TTTTACGCTATGTGGATACGCTGCTTTAATGCCTTTGTATCATGCTATTGCTTCCCGTATGGCTTTCATT
TTCTCCTCCTTGTATAAATCCTGGTTGCTGTCTCTTTATGAGGAGTTGTGGCCCGTTGTCAGGCAACGTG
GCGTGGTGTGCACTGTGTTTGCTGACGCAACCCCCACTGGTTGGGGCATTGCCACCACCTGTCAGCTCCT
TTCCGGGACTTTCGCTTTCCCCCTCCCTATTGCCACGGCGGAACTCATCGCCGCCTGCCTTGCCCGCTGC
TGGACAGGGGCTCGGCTGTTGGGCACTGACAATTCCGTGGTGTTGTCGGGGAAATCATCGTCCTTTCCTT
GGCTGCTCGCCTGTGTTGCCACCTGGATTCTGCGCGGGACGTCCTTCTGCTACGTCCCTTCGGCCCTCAA
TCCAGCGGACCTTCCTTCCCGCGGCCTGCTGCCGGCTCTGCGGCCTCTTCCGCGTCTTCGCCTTCGCCCT
CAGACGAGTCGGATCTCCCTTTGGGCCGCCTCCCCGCGTCGACTTTAAGACCAATGACTTACAAGGCAGC
TGTAGATCTTAGCCACTTTTTAAAAGAAAAGGGGGGACTGGAAGGGCTAATTCACTCCCAACGAAGACAA
GATCTGCTTTTTGCTTGTACTGGGTCTCTCTGGTTAGACCAGATCTGAGCCTGGGAGCTCTCTGGCTAAC
TAGGGAACCCACTGCTTAAGCCTCAATAAAGCTTGCCTTGAGTGCTTCAAGTAGTGTGTGCCCGTCTGTT
GTGTGACTCTGGTAACTAGAGATCCCTCAGACCCTTTTAGTCAGTGTGGAAAATCTCTAGCAGTACGTAT
AGTAGTTCATGTCATCTTATTATTCAGTATTTATAACTTGCAAAGAAATGAATATCAGAGAGTGAGAGGA
ACTTGTTTATTGCAGCTTATAATGGTTACAAATAAAGCAATAGCATCACAAATTTCACAAATAAAGCATT
TTTTTCACTGCATTCTAGTTGTGGTTTGTCCAAACTCATCAATGTATCTTATCATGTCTGGCTCTAGCTA
TCCCGCCCCTAACTCCGCCCATCCCGCCCCTAACTCCGCCCAGTTCCGCCCATTCTCCGCCCCATGGCTG
ACTAATTTTTTTTATTTATGCAGAGGCCGAGGCCGCCTCGGCCTCTGAGCTATTCCAGAAGTAGTGAGGA
GGCTTTTTTGGAGGCCTAGGGACGTACCCAATTCGCCCTATAGTGAGTCGTATTACGCGCGCTCACTGGC
CGTCGTTTTACAACGTCGTGACTGGGAAAACCCTGGCGTTACCCAACTTAATCGCCTTGCAGCACATCCC
CCTTTCGCCAGCTGGCGTAATAGCGAAGAGGCCCGCACCGATCGCCCTTCCCAACAGTTGCGCAGCCTGA
ATGGCGAATGGG
[124 nt withheld, positions 8483-8606]
C
[91 nt withheld, positions 8608-8698]
A
[49 nt withheld, positions 8700-8748]
CCTTTGACGTTGGAGTCCACGTTCTTT
[37 nt withheld, positions 8776-8812]
ACCCTATCTCGGTCTATTCTTTTGATTTATAAGGGATTTTGCCGATTTCGGCCTATTGGTTAAAAAATGA
GCTGATTTAACAAAAATTTAACGCGAATTTTAACAAAATATTAACGCTTACAATTTAGGTGGCACTTTTC
GGGGAAATGTGCGCGGAACCCCTATTTGTTTATTTTTCTAAATACATTCAAATATGTATCCGCTCATGAG
ACAATAACCCTGATAAATGCTTCAATAATATTGAAAAAGGAAGAGTATGAGTATTCAACATTTCCGTGTC
GCCCTTATTCCCTTTTTTGCGGCATTTTGCCTTCCTGTTTTTGCTCACCCAGAAACGCTGGTGAAAGTAA
AAGATGCTGAAGATCAGTTGGGTGCACGAGTGGGTTACATCGAACTGGATCTCAACAGCGGTAAGATCCT
TGAGAGTTTTCGCCCCGAAGAACGTTTTCCAATGATGAGCACTTTTAAAGTTCTGCTATGTGGCGCGGTA
TTATCCCGTATTGACGCCGGGCAAGAGCAACTCGGTCGCCGCATACACTATTCTCAGAATGACTTGGTTG
AGTACTCACCAGTCACAGAAAAGCATCTTACGGATGGCATGACAGTAAGAGAATTATGCAGTGCTGCCAT
AACCATGAGTGATAACACTGCGGCCAACTTACTTCTGACAACGATCGGAGGACCGAAGGAGCTAACCGCT
TTTTTGCACAACATGGGGGATCATGTAACTCGCCTTGATCGTTGGGAACCGGAGCTGAATGAAGCCATAC
CAAACGACGAGCGTGACACCACGATGCCTGTAGCAATGGCAACAACGTTGCGCAAACTATTAACTGGCGA
ACTACTTACTCTAGCTTCCCGGCAACAATTAATAGACTGGATGGAGGCGGATAAAGTTGCAGGACCACTT
CTGCGCTCGGCCCTTCCGGCTGGCTGGTTTATTGCTGATAAATCTGGAGCCGGTGAGCGTGGGTCTCGCG
GTATCATTGCAGCACTGGGGCCAGATGGTAAGCCCTCCCGTATCGTAGTTATCTACACGACGGGGAGTCA
GGCAACTATGGATGAACGAAATAGACAGATCGCTGAGATAGGTGCCTCACTGATTAAGCATTGGTAACTG
TCAGACCAAGTTTACTCATATATACTTTAGATTGATTTAAAACTTCATTTTTAATTTAAAAGGATCTAGG
TGAAGATCCTTTTTGATAATCTCATGACCAAAATCCCTTAACGTGAGTTTTCGTTCCACTGAGCGTCAGA
CCCCGTAGAAAAGATCAAAGGATCTTCTTGAGATCCTTTTTTTCTGCGCGTAATCTGCTGCTTGCAAACA
AAAAAACCACCGCTACCAGCGGTGGTTTGTTTGCCGGATCAAGAGCTACCAACTCTTTTTCCGAAGGTAA
CTGGCTTCAGCAGAGCGCAGATACCAAATACTGTTCTTCTAGTGTAGCCGTAGTTAGGCCACCACTTCAA
GAACTCTGTAGCACCGCCTACATACCTCGCTCTGCTAATCCTGTTACCAGTGGCTGCTGCCAGTGGCGAT
AAGTCGTGTCTTACCGGGTTGGACTCAAGACGATAGTTACCGGATAAGGCGCAGCGGTCGGGCTGAACGG
GGGGTTCGTGCACACAGCCCAGCTTGGAGCGAACGACCTACACCGAACTGAGATACCTACAGCGTGAGCT
ATGAGAAAGCGCCACGCTTCCCGAAGGGAGAAAGGCGGACAGGTATCCGGTAAGCGGCAGGGTCGGAACA
GGAGAGCGCACGAGGGAGCTTCCAGGGGGAAACGCCTGGTATCTTTATAGTCCTGTCGGGTTTCGCCACC
TCTGACTTGAGCGTCGATTTTTGTGATGCTCGTCAGGGGGGCGGAGCCTATGGAAAAACGCCAGCAACGC
GGCCTTTTTACGGTTCCTGGCCTTTTGCTGGCCTTTTGCTCACATGTTCTTTCCTGCGTTATCCCCTGAT
TCTGTGGATAACCGTATTACCGCCTTTGAGTGAGCTGATACCGCTCGCCGCAGCCGAACGACCGAGCGCA
GCGAGTCAGTGAGCGAGGAAGCGGAAGAGCGCCCAATACGCAAACCGCCTCTCCCCGCGCGTTGGCCGAT
TCATTAATGCAGCTGGCACGACAGGTTTCCCGACTGGAAAGCGGGCAGTGAGCGCAACGCAATTAATGTG
AGTTAGCTCACTCATTAGGCACCCCAGGCTTTACACTTTATGCTTCCGGCTCGTATGTTGTGTGGAATTG
TGAGCGGATAACAATTTCACACAGGAAACAGCTATGACCATGATTACGCCAAGCGCGCAATTAACCCTCA
CTAAAGGGAACAAAAGCTGGAGCTGCAAGC
Features (pLannotate 1.2.2; 31 found; start..end, strand, type, name):
      5..231     +  promoter       RSV promoter: Rous sarcoma virus enhancer/promoter
    232..412     +  LTR            5' LTR (truncated): truncated 5' long terminal repeat (LTR) from HIV-1
    459..584     +  misc_feature   HIV-1 Ψ: packaging signal of human immunodeficiency virus type 1
    568..931     +  CDS            HIV-1 gag (fragment): gag protein from human immunodeficiency virus 1; gag
   1077..1310    +  misc_feature   RRE: The Rev response element (RRE) of HIV-1 allows for Rev-dependent mRNA export from the nucleus to the cytoplasm.
   1687..1713    +  CDS            Rev (fragment): human immunodeficiency virus 1 (HIV-1) Rev protein; rev; enhances nuclear export of unspliced and incompletely spliced viral mRNAs
   1720..1743    +  promoter       SV40 promoter (fragment): SV40 early promoter
   1744..1815    +  promoter       SV40 promoter (fragment): SV40 enhancer and early promoter
   1839..1974    +  rep_origin     SV40 ori: SV40 origin of replication
   2020..2616    +  CDS            PuroR (fragment): puromycin N-acetyltransferase; pac from Streptomyces; confers resistance to puromycin
   2665..2782    +  misc_feature   cPPT/CTS: central polypurine tract and central termination sequence of HIV-1
   2847..2913    +  CDS            small t antigen (fragment): SV40 (simian virus 40) small t antigen
   2920..4098    +  promoter       EF-1α promoter: strong constitutive promoter for human elongation factor EF-1α
   4115..6898    +  CDS            RB1: RB_HUMAN - Experimental evidence at protein level: Swiss-Prot protein existence level 1. (Microbial infection) In case of viral infections, interactions with SV40 large T antigen, HPV E7 protein or adenovirus E1A protein induce the disassembly of RB1-E2F1 complex thereby disrupting RB1's activity. From Homo sapiens (Human).
   6914..6967    +  promoter       U6 promoter (fragment): RNA polymerase III promoter for human U6 snRNA
   7009..7597    +  misc_feature   WPRE: woodchuck hepatitis virus posttranscriptional regulatory element
   7648..7667    +  misc_feature   cPPT/CTS (fragment): central polypurine tract and central termination sequence of HIV-1
   7669..7902    +  LTR            3' LTR (ΔU3): self-inactivating 3' long terminal repeat (LTR) from HIV-1
   7980..8101    +  polyA_signal   SV40 poly(A) signal: SV40 polyadenylation signal
   8141..8276    +  rep_origin     SV40 ori: SV40 origin of replication
   8297..8315    -  promoter       T7 promoter: promoter for bacteriophage T7 RNA polymerase
   8323..8478    +  CDS            lacZα (fragment): LacZα fragment of β-galactosidase; lacZ fragment
   8483..8911    +  rep_origin     f1 ori (sequence partly withheld): f1 bacteriophage origin of replication; arrow indicates direction of (+) strand synthesis
   8964..9068    +  promoter       AmpR promoter: bla
   9069..9929    +  CDS            AmpR: β-lactamase; bla; confers resistance to ampicillin, carbenicillin, and related antibiotics
  10100..10688   +  rep_origin     ori: high-copy-number ColE1/pMB1/pBR322/pUC origin of replication
  10871..10963   +  CDS            lacI (fragment): lac repressor; lacI; The lac repressor binds to the lac operator to inhibit transcription in E. coli. This inhibition can be relieved by adding lactose or isopropyl-β-D-thiogalactopyranoside (IPTG).
  10976..10997   +  protein_bind   CAP binding site: CAP binding activates transcription in the presence of cAMP. E. coli catabolite activator protein
  11012..11042   +  promoter       lac promoter: promoter for the E. coli lac operon
  11046..11068   +  protein_bind   lac operator (fragment): The lac repressor binds to the lac operator to inhibit transcription in E. coli. This inhibition can be relieved by adding lactose or isopropyl-β-D-thiogalactopyranoside (IPTG). lac repressor encoded by lacI
  11111..11129   +  promoter       T3 promoter: promoter for bacteriophage T3 RNA polymerase
