[The description below was written by a language model from this plasmid's Addgene catalogue record and pLannotate feature annotations shown in this document.]
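Description:
TFORF1844 is a third-generation-style, self-inactivating lentiviral expression plasmid built on the pLX_TRC317 backbone. It carries the human RB1 open reading frame (retinoblastoma protein) as one member of a barcoded transcription factor ORF collection. In bacteria it is maintained through a high-copy ColE1/pUC-type origin with ampicillin selection (AmpR), and an f1 origin is also present. The depositor warns that the plasmid can recombine during propagation, a common issue with LTR-containing vectors.

The viral genome is transcribed from an RSV promoter fused to a truncated HIV-1 5' LTR. This is followed by the Ψ packaging signal, a gag fragment and the Rev response element, which together allow Rev-dependent export and packaging of the genomic RNA. The genome ends in a ΔU3 3' LTR that inactivates LTR promoter activity after integration, with an SV40 polyadenylation signal downstream. Inside the provirus, SV40 early promoter/origin sequences sit upstream of a puromycin N-acetyltransferase gene for selecting transduced mammalian cells. A cPPT/CTS element, which aids nuclear import, comes next. The strong constitutive EF-1α promoter then drives the RB1 coding sequence, and a WPRE downstream enhances transcript stability and expression.

According to the record, each ORF in the collection is paired with a unique 24-bp barcode. The feature table does not annotate the barcode, so its position is not stated, although a short U6-like fragment is detected between the ORF and the WPRE. The construct is intended for lentiviral overexpression of RB1, alone or in pooled screens where barcode readout identifies which factor each cell received, for example in directed differentiation studies.
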