Addgene plasmid #144313: TFORF1844
Purpose: Lentiviral vector for overexpressing transcription factor ORFs with unique 24-bp barcodes. Barcodes facilitate identification of transcription factors in pooled screens.
Depositing lab: Feng Zhang. Depositing organization: Broad Institute. Publication: A transcription factor atlas of directed differentiation. Joung J, Ma S, Tay T, Geiger-Schuller KR, Kirchgatterer PC, Verdine VK, Guo B, Arias-Garcia MA, Allen WE, Singh A, Kuksenko O, Abudayyeh OO, Gootenberg JS, Fu Z, Macrae RK, Buenrostro JD, Regev A, Zhang F. Cell. 2023 Jan 5;186(1):209-229.e26. doi: 10.1016/j.cell.2022.11.026. PubMed 36608654.
Backbone
  Vector backbone: pLX_TRC317
  Backbone manufacturer: Broad Institute Genetic Perturbation Platform
  Backbone size w/o insert (bp): 8264
  Vector type: Mammalian Expression, Lentiviral
  Selectable markers: Puromycin
Growth in bacteria
  Bacterial resistance: Ampicillin, 100 μg/mL
  Growth temperature: 37°C
  Growth strain: NEB Stable
  Copy number: High Copy
Gene/Insert
  Gene/Insert name: RB1
  Species: H. sapiens (human)
  Insert size (bp): 2888
  Entrez Gene: RB1 (a.k.a. OSRC, PPP1R130, RB, p105-Rb, p110-RB1, pRb, pp110)
  Promoter: EF1a
  Cloning method: Unknown
  Sequencing primers: 5′ GGGTGGAGACTGAAGTTAGGCCAG; 3′ CACATAGCGTAAAAGGAGCAACATAG
Terms and licenses: Academic/Nonprofit Terms; Industry Terms: Not Available to Industry
Depositor comments: NM_000321,ENST00000267163 . The transcription factor ORF portion of this plasmid was synthesized by Genewiz. Please test multiple small colonies in case of plasmid recombination. To make this collection available in a timely manner, a portion of this collection was not fully sequenced by Addgene. If an Addgene verified full plasmid sequence is not available, please contact us prior to placing an order to request the full sequence.
How to cite: TFORF1844 was a gift from Feng Zhang (Addgene plasmid # 144313 ; http://n2t.net/addgene:144313 ; RRID:Addgene_144313)
