>Addgene plasmid #144313 | TFORF1844 | depositor partial sequence | sequence record 285054 | Insert
ACCGCCACCATGCCGCCCAAAACCCCCCGAAAAACGGCCGCCACCGCCGCCGCTGCCGCCGCGGAACCCC
CGGCACCGCCGCCGCCGCCCCCTCCTGAGGAGGACCCAGAGCAGGACAGCGGCCCGGAGGACCTGCCTCT
CGTCAGGCTTGAGTTTGAAGAAACAGAAGAACCTGATTTTACTGCATTATGTCAGAAATTAAAGATACCA
GATCATGTCAGAGAGAGAGCTTGGTTAACTTGGGAGAAAGTTTCATCTGTGGATGGAGTATTGGGAGGTT
ATATTCAAAAGAAAAAGGAACTGTGGGGAATCTGTATCTTTATTGCAGCAGTTGACCTAGATGAGATGTC
GTTCACTTTTACTGAGCTACAGAAAAACATAGAAATCAGTGTCCATAAATTCTTTAACTTACTAAAAGAA
ATTGATACCAGTACCAAAGTTGATAATGCTATGTCAAGACTGTTGAAGAAGTATGATGTATTGTTTGCAC
TCTTCAGCAAATTGGAAAGGACATGTGAACTTATATATTTGACACAACCCAGCAGTTCGATATCTACTGA
AATAAATTCTGCATTGGTGCTAAAAGTTTCTTGGATCACATTTTTATTAGCTAAAGGGGAAGTATTACAA
ATGGAAGATGATCTGGTGATTTCATTTCAGTTAATGCTATGTGTCCTTGACTATTTTATTAAACTCTCAC
CTCCCATGTTGCTCAAAGAACCATATAAAACAGCTGTTATACCCATTAATGGTTCACCTCGAACACCCAG
GCGAGGTCAGAACAGGAGTGCACGGATAGCAAAACAACTAGAAAATGATACAAGAATTATTGAAGTTCTC
TGTAAAGAACATGAATGTAATATAGATGAGGTGAAAAATGTTTATTTCAAAAATTTTATACCTTTTATGA
ATTCTCTTGGACTTGTAACATCTAATGGACTTCCAGAGGTTGAAAATCTTTCTAAACGATACGAAGAAAT
TTATCTTAAAAATAAAGATCTAGATGCAAGATTATTTTTGGATCATGATAAAACTCTTCAGACTGATTCT
ATAGACAGTTTTGAAACACAGAGAACACCACGAAAAAGTAACCTTGATGAAGAGGTGAATGTAATTCCTC
CACACACTCCAGTTAGGACTGTTATGAACACTATCCAACAATTAATGATGATTTTAAATTCAGCAAGTGA
TCAACCTTCAGAAAATCTGATTTCCTATTTTAACAACTGCACAGTGAATCCAAAAGAAAGTATACTGAAA
AGAGTGAAGGATATAGGATACATCTTTAAAGAGAAATTTGCTAAAGCTGTGGGACAGGGTTGTGTCGAAA
TTGGATCACAGCGATACAAACTTGGAGTTCGCTTGTATTACCGAGTAATGGAATCCATGCTTAAATCAGA
AGAAGAACGATTATCCATTCAAAATTTTAGCAAACTTCTGAATGACAACATTTTTCATATGTCTTTATTG
GCGTGCGCTCTTGAGGTTGTAATGGCCACATATAGCAGAAGTACATCTCAGAATCTTGATTCTGGAACAG
ATTTGTCTTTCCCATGGATTCTGAATGTGCTTAATTTAAAAGCCTTTGATTTTTACAAAGTGATCGAAAG
TTTTATCAAAGCAGAAGGCAACTTGACAAGAGAAATGATAAAACATTTAGAACGATGTGAACATCGAATC
ATGGAATCCCTTGCATGGCTCTCAGATTCACCTTTATTTGATCTTATTAAACAATCAAAGGACCGAGAAG
GACCAACTGATCACCTTGAATCTGCTTGTCCTCTTAATCTTCCTCTCCAGAATAATCACACTGCAGCAGA
TATGTATCTTTCTCCTGTAAGATCTCCAAAGAAAAAAGGTTCAACTACGCGTGTAAATTCTACTGCAAAT
GCAGAGACACAAGCAACCTCAGCCTTCCAGACCCAGAAGCCATTGAAATCTACCTCTCTTTCACTGTTTT
ATAAAAAAGTGTATCGGCTAGCCTATCTCCGGCTAAATACACTTTGTGAACGCCTTCTGTCTGAGCACCC
AGAATTAGAACATATCATCTGGACCCTTTTCCAGCACACCCTGCAGAATGAGTATGAACTCATGAGAGAC
AGGCATTTGGACCAAATTATGATGTGTTCCATGTATGGCATATGCAAAGTGAAGAATATAGACCTTAAAT
TCAAAATCATTGTAACAGCATACAAGGATCTTCCTCATGCTGTTCAGGAGACATTCAAACGTGTTTTGAT
CAAAGAAGAGGAGTATGATTCTATTATAGTATTCTATAACTCGGTCTTCATGCAGAGACTGAAAACAAAT
ATTTTGCAGTATGCTTCCACCAGGCCCCCTACCTTGTCACCAATACCTCACATTCCTCGAAGCCCTTACA
AGTTTCCTAGTTCACCCTTACGGATTCCTGGAGGGAACATCTATATTTCACCCCTGAAGAGTCCATATAA
AATTTCAGAAGGTCTGCCAACACCAACAAAAATGACTCCAAGATCAAGAATCTTAGTATCAATTGGTGAA
TCATTCGGGACTTCTGAGAAGTTCCAGAAAATAAATCAGATGGTATGTAACAGCGACCGTGTGCTCAAAA
GAAGTGCTGAAGGAAGCAACCCTCCTAAACCACTGAAAAAACTACGCTTTGATATTGAAGGATCAGATGA
AGCAGATGGAAGTAAACATCTCCCAGGAGAGTCCAAATTTCAGCAGAAACTGGCAGAAATGACTTCTACT
CGAACACGAATGCAAAAGCAGAAAATGAATGATAGCATGGATACCTCAAACAAGGAAGAGAAATAGTAAT
GAACTAGTCCGTAACTTGAAAGTATTTCGATTTCTTGGCTTTATATATCTTGTGGAAAGGACGATGGCCG
GGAGGCCGCTAGGCGCTT
