>Addgene plasmid #144313 | TFORF1844 | depositor partial sequence | sequence record 285055 | Barcode
TGGCCGGGAGGCCGCTAGGCGCTT
